>Addgene plasmid #12952 | DCT.VV.Orf264 | addgene partial sequence | sequence record 19335 | T7 5'-TAATACGACTCACTATAGGG-3'
GAGCTCGGATCCGTACCCTTCACCGAATTCCAGCTGACCACCATGGCGGCGGCGAAAACTCCTGTTATTG
TTGTGCCAGTTATTGATAGACTTCCATCAGAAACATTTCCTAATGTTCATGAGCATATTAATGATCAGAA
GTTCGATGATGTAAAGGACAACGAAGTTATGCCAGAAAAAAGAAATGTTGTGGTAGTCAAGGATGATCCA
GATCATTACAAGGATTATGCGTTTATACAGTGGACTGGAGGAAACATTAGAAATGATGACAAGTATACTC
ACTTCTTTTCAGGGTTTTGTAACACTATGTGTACAGAGGAAACGAAAAGAAATATCGCTAGACATTTAGC
CCTATGGGATTCTAATTTTTTTACCGAGTTAGAAAATAAAAAGGTAGAATATGTAGTTATTGTAGAAAAC
GATAACGTTATTGAGGATATTACGTTTCTTCGTCCCGTCTTGAAGGCAATGCATGACAAAAAAATAGATA
TCCTACAGATGAGAGAAATTATTACAGGCAATAAAGTTAAAACCGAGCTTGTAATGGACAAAAATCATGC
CATATTCACATATACAGGAGGGTATGATGTTAGCTTATCAGCCTATATTATTAGAGTTACTACGGCGCTG
AACATCGTAGATGAAATTATAAAGTCTGGAGGTCTATCATCGGGATTTTATTTTGAAATAGCCAGAATTG
AAAACGAAATGAAGATCAATAGGCAGATACTGGATAATGCCGCCAAATATGTAGAACACGATCCCCGACT
TGTTGCAGAACACCGTTTCGAAAACATGAAACCGAATTTTTGGTCTAGAATAGGAACGGCAGCTACTAAA
CGTTATCCAGGAGTTATGTACGCGTTTACTACTCCACTGATTTCATTTTTTGGATTGTTTGATATTAA
