[The description below was written by a language model from this plasmid's Addgene catalogue record.]
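Description:
DCT.VV.Orf264 is a mammalian expression plasmid built on the commercial pcDNA 3.1D V5-His-TOPO backbone (about 5.5 kb without insert) and carrying a single vaccinia virus open reading frame. It is maintained as a high-copy plasmid in E. coli under ampicillin selection, and the backbone also provides a neomycin resistance marker so that transfected mammalian cells can be selected with G418. The record lists no feature table and does not name the promoter. Vectors of this family normally drive the insert from the CMV immediate-early promoter, with an upstream T7 promoter site, which fits the listed T7 sequencing primer. They also offer optional C-terminal V5 and polyhistidine tags, but the record does not say whether the ORF is in frame with those tags.

The insert, VV.Orf264, is about 975 bp and is annotated as an IMV (intracellular mature virion) membrane protein, also referred to as VV_WR_101. It is flanked by intact BamHI sites at both ends. The "Orf264" name applies only within this library; the corresponding names in the Copenhagen and WR strain annotations are given in the supplementary data that accompany the collection.

The plasmid is one member of a vaccinia ORF library made for screening, generated in work to identify poxvirus CD8+ T cell determinants relevant to smallpox vaccine design. Individual viral ORFs are expressed in mammalian cells to test which gene products are recognised. The depositors caution that the clones were made for screening and may differ from the canonical GenBank sequence, so the insert sequence should be checked against the available quality-control data before it is relied on.
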