Addgene plasmid #12952: DCT.VV.Orf264
Purpose: This plasmid was designed for screening purposes and may contain discrepancies relative to the current canonical GenBank version of the gene.
Depositing lab: Jack Bennink & Jon Yewdell. Publication: Identification of poxvirus CD8+ T cell determinants to enable rational design and characterization of smallpox vaccines. Tscharke DC, Karupiah G, Zhou J, Palmore T, Irvine KR, Haeryfar SM, Williams S, Sidney J, Sette A, Bennink JR, Yewdell JW. J Exp Med. 2005 January 3; 201(1): 95–104. 10.1084/jem.20041912 PubMed 15623576.
Backbone
  Vector backbone: pcDNA 3.1D V5-His-TOPO
  Backbone manufacturer: Invitrogen
  Backbone size w/o insert (bp): 5514
  Vector type: Mammalian Expression
  Selectable markers: Neomycin (select with G418)
Growth in bacteria
  Bacterial resistance: Ampicillin, 100 μg/mL
  Growth temperature: 37°C
  Growth strain: DH5alpha
  Copy number: High Copy
Gene/Insert
  Gene/Insert name: VV.Orf264 (alt names: IMV membrane protein; VV_WR_101)
  Species: Vaccinia Virus
  Insert size (bp): 975
  GenBank ID: 9791026
  Cloning method: Restriction Enzyme; 5′ cloning site BamHI (not destroyed); 3′ cloning site BamHI (not destroyed)
  Sequencing primers: 5′ Universal T7
Terms and licenses: Academic/Nonprofit Terms; Industry Terms: Not Available to Industry
Depositor comments: Please see the Vaccinia kit page ( https://www.addgene.org/vvorf/ ) for more information. The kit page contains the supplemental VVOrfData spreadsheet, which includes important information about this plasmid. The plasmid and insert names provided here relate only to this library. The name of the ORF (if present) in VACV strain Copenhagen and the name of the ORF (if annotated) in VACV strain WR sequence can be found in VVOrfData spreadsheet. Please note that the amino acid sequence given for each ORF in the spreadsheet may contain some errors. Additionally, changes from the expected sequence may be present in these plasmids. Please see Addgene's quality control sequence and sequencing notes in the VVOrfData spreadsheet before ordering this plasmid.
How to cite: DCT.VV.Orf264 was a gift from Jack Bennink & Jon Yewdell (Addgene plasmid # 12952 ; http://n2t.net/addgene:12952 ; RRID:Addgene_12952)
